>Addgene plasmid #120640 | Smp_128590-Cd4-bio-His | addgene full sequence | sequence record 234405 | Addgene NGS Result
CGTTTAGTGAACCGTCAGATCCTCACTCTCTTCCGCATCGCTGTCTGCGAGGGCCAGCTGTTGGGCTCGC
GGTTGAGGACAAACTCTTCGCGGTCTTTCCAGTACTCTTGGATCGGAAACCCGTCGGCCTCCGAACGGTA
CTCCGCCACCGAGGGACCTGAGCGAGTCCGCATCGACCGGATCGGAAAACCTCTCGAGAAAGGCGTCTAA
CCAGTCACAGTCGCAAGGTAGGCTGAGCACCGTGGCGGGCGGCAGCGGGTGGCGGTCGGGGTTGTTTCTG
GCGGAGGTGCTGCTGATGATGTAATTAAAGTAGGCGGTCTTGAGACGGCGGATGGTCGAGGTGAGGTGTG
GCAGGCTTGAGATCCAGCTGTTGGGGTGAGTACTCCCTCTCAAAAGCGGGCATTACTTCTGCGCTAAGAT
TGTCAGTTTCCAAAAACGAGGAGGATTTGATATTCACCTGGCCCGATCTGGCCATACACTTGAGTGACAA
TGACATCCACTTTGCCTTTCTCTCCACAGGTGTCCACTCCCAGGTCCAAGTTTGCCACCATGGAGTTTCA
GACCCAGGTACTCATGTCCCTGCTGCTCTGCATGTCTGGTGCGGCCGCCAAAGAGAACCAGGGCGACAAC
GACTGGTCTATGATCATGGAAGTGGAAGTCGAGGACCCCACCTACAACAGCAGCAGCGACAAGACCGACG
GCCGGAACTTCATCATCAACGGCAAGAAGAACCAGCCCTTCCTGCAGAACAACAACGAGACAGTGACCGA
GCACGCCACCAGCCAGTACAGCATCAGCATCCCTGGCGCTACCATCTGCGGCAGCTTTCTGTGCTACAAC
CAGGGCCAGTGCTACACCAACCTGCACAGCAGCTCCAGCAAGTGCCTGTGCCCCATCGGCTACAGCGGCG
ACTTCTGCGACAAGGTGGACGAGGGCTACCAGTTCCCCTACATCGAGCAGGGCGGCTACCTGAAGTTCTA
CTTCAAGAGCAGCGCCCTGTACAGCGGCATCAACCAGAGCTTCATCGAGCGGAGCAACCAGGTGTCCATG
AACAGCACCAACACCTATAAGGTGGACCTGGAAATCCGGCCCAGCCTGACCGACGGCAGCTACCTGCTGG
TGTCCCACGAGAGCAACAAGGGCGACTTCAAGTTCAGCCTGAGCATCGAGAACGGCTACGTGGTGTACAG
AAGCCTGCGGATCAGCAAGACCAACTACGAGCCCTACCGGAAAGAGGAAATCCAGGAAGTCAAGCACTTC
ACCTTTCTGAACACCCTGAAGAACAACATCATCAGCCACCTGGGCAGACGGCTGATGGAAAAAGTGTCTG
GCGCGCCGTCGACCTCCATCACGGCCTATAAGAGTGAGGGGGAGTCAGCGGAGTTCTCCTTCCCACTCAA
CCTTGGAGAGGAAAGCCTGCAGGGAGAGTTGAGATGGAAGGCAGAGAAGGCTCCTTCTTCCCAGTCCTGG
ATCACCTTCTCCCTAAAGAACCAAAAGGTGTCTGTGCAGAAGTCTACTAGCAACCCCAAGTTCCAGCTGT
CCGAAACGCTCCCACTCACCCTTCAGATACCCCAGGTCTCCCTTCAGTTTGCTGGTTCTGGCAACCTGAC
CCTGACTCTGGACAGAGGGATACTGTATCAGGAAGTGAACCTGGTGGTGATGAAAGTGACTCAGCCCGAC
AGCAACACTTTGACCTGTGAGGTGATGGGACCCACCTCACCCAAGATGAGACTGATCTTGAAGCAGGAGA
ATCAGGAGGCCAGGGTCTCCAGGCAGGAGAAAGTGATTCAAGTGCAGGCCCCTGAAGCAGGGGTGTGGCA
ATGTCTACTGAGTGAAGGTGAAGAGGTCAAGATGGACTCCAAGATCCAGGTTTTATCCAAAGGGTTGAAT
TCCGGCAGCCTGCACCACATCCTGGACGCCCAGAAGATGCTGTGGAACCACAGGGACAGGAACCTGCCTC
CTCTGGCCCCTCTGGGCCCCCACCACCATCACCACCATTGAGTCTAGACACGTGATTAATTAAGGATCCC
CCGACCTCGACCTCTGGCTAATAAAGGAAATTTATTTTCATTGCAATAGTGTGTTGGAATTTTTTGTGTC
TCTCACTCGGAAGGACATATGGGAGGGCAAATCATTTGGTCGAGATCCCTCGGAGATCTCTAGCTAGAGG
ATCGATCCCCGCCCCGGACGAACTAAACCTGACTACGACATCTCTGCCCCTTCTTCGCGGGGCAGTGCAT
GTAATCCCTTCAGTTGGTTGGTACAACTTGCCAACTGGGCCCTGTTCCACATGTGACACGGGGGGGGACC
AAACACAAAGGGGTTCTCTGACTGTAGTTGACATCCTTATAAATGGATGTGCACATTTGCCAACACTGAG
TGGCTTTCATCCTGGAGCAGACTTTGCAGTCTGTGGACTGCAACACAACATTGCCTTTATGTGTAACTCT
TGGCTGAAGCTCTTACACCAATGCTGGGGGACATGTACCTCCCAGGGGCCCAGGAAGACTACGGGAGGCT
ACACCAACGTCAATCAGAGGGGCCTGTGTAGCTACCGATAAGCGGACCCTCAAGAGGGCATTAGCAATAG
TGTTTATAAGGCCCCCTTGTTAACCCTAAACGGGTAGCATATGCTTCCCGGGTAGTAGTATATACTATCC
AGACTAACCCTAATTCAATAGCATATGTTACCCAACGGGAAGCATATGCTATCGAATTAGGGTTAGTAAA
AGGGTCCTAAGGAACAGCGATATCTCCCACCCCATGAGCTGTCACGGTTTTATTTACATGGGGTCAGGAT
TCCACGAGGGTAGTGAACCATTTTAGTCACAAGGGCAGTGGCTGAAGATCAAGGAGCGGGCAGTGAACTC
TCCTGAATCTTCGCCTGCTTCTTCATTCTCCTTCGTTTAGCTAATAGAATAACTGCTGAGTTGTGAACAG
TAAGGTGTATGTGAGGTGCTCGAAAACAAGGTTTCAGGTGACGCCCCCAGAATAAAATTTGGACGGGGGG
TTCAGTGGTGGCATTGTGCTATGACACCAATATAACCCTCACAAACCCCTTGGGCAATAAATACTAGTGT
AGGAATGAAACATTCTGAATATCTTTAACAATAGAAATCCATGGGGTGGGGACAAGCCGTAAAGACTGGA
TGTCCATCTCACACGAATTTATGGCTATGGGCAACACATAATCCTAGTGCAATATGATACTGGGGTTATT
AAGATGTGTCCCAGGCAGGGACCAAGACAGGTGAACCATGTTGTTACACTCTATTTGTAACAAGGGGAAA
GAGAGTGGACGCCGACAGCAGCGGACTCCACTGGTTGTCTCTAACACCCCCGAAAATTAAACGGGGCTCC
ACGCCAATGGGGCCCATAAACAAAGACAAGTGGCCACTCTTTTTTTTGAAATTGTGGAGTGGGGGCACGC
GTCAGCCCCCACACGCCGCCCTGCGGTTTTGGACTGTAAAATAAGGGTGTAATAACTTGGCTGATTGTAA
CCCCGCTAACCACTGCGGTCAAACCACTTGCCCACAAAACCACTAATGGCACCCCGGGGAATACCTGCAT
AAGTAGGTGGGCGGGCCAAGATAGGGGCGCGATTGCTGCGATCTGGAGGACAAATTACACACACTTGCGC
CTGAGCGCCAAGCACAGGGTTGTTGGTCCTCATATTCACGAGGTCGCTGAGAGCACGGTGGGCTAATGTT
GCCATGGGTAGCATATACTACCCAAATATCTGGATAGCATATGCTATCCTAATCTATATCTGGGTAGCAT
AGGCTATCCTAATCTATATCTGGGTAGCATATGCTATCCTAATCTATATCTGGGTAGTATATGCTATCCT
AATTTATATCTGGGTAGCATAGGCTATCCTAATCTATATCTGGGTAGCATATGCTATCCTAATCTATATC
TGGGTAGTATATGCTATCCTAATCTGTATCCGGGTAGCATATGCTATCCTAATAGAGATTAGGGTAGTAT
ATGCTATCCTAATTTATATCTGGGTAGCATATACTACCCAAATATCTGGATAGCATATGCTATCCTAATC
TATATCTGGGTAGCATATGCTATCCTAATCTATATCTGGGTAGCATAGGCTATCCTAATCTATATCTGGG
TAGCATATGCTATCCTAATCTATATCTGGGTAGTATATGCTATCCTAATTTATATCTGGGTAGCATAGGC
TATCCTAATCTATATCTGGGTAGCATATGCTATCCTAATCTATATCTGGGTAGTATATGCTATCCTAATC
TGTATCCGGGTAGCATATGCTATCCTCATGATAAGCTGTCAAACATGAGAATTTTCTTGAAGACGAAAGG
GCCTCGTGATACGCCTATTTTTATAGGTTAATGTCATGATAATAATGGTTTCTTAGACGTCAGGTGGCAC
TTTTCGGGGAAATGTGCGCGGAACCCCTATTTGTTTATTTTTCTAAATACATTCAAATATGTATCCGCTC
ATGAGACAATAACCCTGATAAATGCTTCAATAATATTGAAAAAGGAAGAGTATGAGTATTCAACATTTCC
GTGTCGCCCTTATTCCCTTTTTTGCGGCATTTTGCCTTCCTGTTTTTGCTCACCCAGAAACGCTGGTGAA
AGTAAAAGATGCTGAAGATCAGTTGGGTGCACGAGTGGGTTACATCGAACTGGATCTCAACAGCGGTAAG
ATCCTTGAGAGTTTTCGCCCCGAAGAACGTTTTCCAATGATGAGCACTTTTAAAGTTCTGCTATGTGGCG
CGGTATTATCCCGTGTTGACGCCGGGCAAGAGCAACTCGGTCGCCGCATACACTATTCTCAGAATGACTT
GGTTGAGTACTCACCAGTCACAGAAAAGCATCTTACGGATGGCATGACAGTAAGAGAATTATGCAGTGCT
GCCATAACCATGAGTGATAACACTGCGGCCAACTTACTTCTGACAACGATCGGAGGACCGAAGGAGCTAA
CCGCTTTTTTGCACAACATGGGGGATCATGTAACTCGCCTTGATCGTTGGGAACCGGAGCTGAATGAAGC
CATACCAAACGACGAGCGTGACACCACGATGCCTGCAGCAATGGCAACAACGTTGCGCAAACTATTAACT
GGCGAACTACTTACTCTAGCTTCCCGGCAACAATTAATAGACTGGATGGAGGCGGATAAAGTTGCAGGAC
CACTTCTGCGCTCGGCCCTTCCGGCTGGCTGGTTTATTGCTGATAAATCTGGAGCCGGTGAGCGTGGGTC
TCGCGGTATCATTGCAGCACTGGGGCCAGATGGTAAGCCCTCCCGTATCGTAGTTATCTACACGACGGGG
AGTCAGGCAACTATGGATGAACGAAATAGACAGATCGCTGAGATAGGTGCCTCACTGATTAAGCATTGGT
AACTGTCAGACCAAGTTTACTCATATATACTTTAGATTGATTTAAAACTTCATTTTTAATTTAAAAGGAT
CTAGGTGAAGATCCTTTTTGATAATCTCATGACCAAAATCCCTTAACGTGAGTTTTCGTTCCACTGAGCG
TCAGACCCCGTAGAAAAGATCAAAGGATCTTCTTGAGATCCTTTTTTTCTGCGCGTAATCTGCTGCTTGC
AAACAAAAAAACCACCGCTACCAGCGGTGGTTTGTTTGCCGGATCAAGAGCTACCAACTCTTTTTCCGAA
GGTAACTGGCTTCAGCAGAGCGCAGATACCAAATACTGTTCTTCTAGTGTAGCCGTAGTTAGGCCACCAC
TTCAAGAACTCTGTAGCACCGCCTACATACCTCGCTCTGCTAATCCTGTTACCAGTGGCTGCTGCCAGTG
GCGATAAGTCGTGTCTTACCGGGTTGGACTCAAGACGATAGTTACCGGATAAGGCGCAGCGGTCGGGCTG
AACGGGGGGTTCGTGCACACAGCCCAGCTTGGAGCGAACGACCTACACCGAACTGAGATACCTACAGCGT
GAGCTATGAGAAAGCGCCACGCTTCCCGAAGGGAGAAAGGCGGACAGGTATCCGGTAAGCGGCAGGGTCG
GAACAGGAGAGCGCACGAGGGAGCTTCCAGGGGGAAACGCCTGGTATCTTTATAGTCCTGTCGGGTTTCG
CCACCTCTGACTTGAGCGTCGATTTTTGTGATGCTCGTCAGGGGGGCGGAGCCTATGGAAAAACGCCAGC
AACGCGGCCTTTTTACGGTTCCTGGCCTTTTGCTGGCCTTTTGCTCACATGTTCTTTCCTGCGTTATCCC
CTGATTCTGTGGATAACCGTATTACCGCCTTTGAGTGAGCTGATACCGCTCGCCGCAGCCGAACGACCGA
GCGCAGCGAGTCAGTGAGCGAGGAAGCGGAAGAGCGCCCAATACGCAAACCGCCTCTCCCCGCGCGTTGG
CCGATTCATTAATGCAGCTGGCACGACAGGTTTCCCGACTGGAAAGCGGGCAGTGAGCGCAACGCAATTA
ATGTGAGTTAGCTCACTCATTAGGCACCCCAGGCTTTACACTTTATGCTTCCGGCTCGTATGTTGTGTGG
AATTGTGAGCGGATAACAATTTCACACAGGAAACAGCTATGACCATGATTACGCCAAGCTCTAGCTAGAG
GTCGACCAATTCTCATGTTTGACAGCTTATCATCGCAGATCCGGGCAACGTTGTTGCCATTGCTGCAGGC
GCAGAACTGGTAGGTATGGAAGATCTATACATTGAATCAATATTGGCAATTAGCCATATTAGTCATTGGT
TATATAGCATAAATCAATATTGGCTATTGGCCATTGCATACGTTGTATCTATATCATAATATGTACATTT
ATATTGGCTCATGTCCAATATGACCGCCATGTTGACATTGATTATTGACTAGTTATTAATAGTAATCAAT
TACGGGGTCATTAGTTCATAGCCCATATATGGAGTTCCGCGTTACATAACTTACGGTAAATGGCCCGCCT
GGCTGACCGCCCAACGACCCCCGCCCATTGACGTCAATAATGACGTATGTTCCCATAGTAACGCCAATAG
GGACTTTCCATTGACGTCAATGGGTGGAGTATTTACGGTAAACTGCCCACTTGGCAGTACATCAAGTGTA
TCATATGCCAAGTCCGCCCCCTATTGACGTCAATGACGGTAAATGGCCCGCCTGGCATTATGCCCAGTAC
ATGACCTTACGGGACTTTCCTACTTGGCAGTACATCTACGTATTAGTCATCGCTATTACCATGGTGATGC
GGTTTTGGCAGTACACCAATGGGCGTGGATAGCGGTTTGACTCACGGGGATTTCCAAGTCTCCACCCCAT
TGACGTCAATGGGAGTTTGTTTTGGCACCAAAATCAACGGGACTTTCCAAAATGTCGTAATAACCCCGCC
CCGTTGACGCAAATGGGCGGTAGGCGTGTACGGTGGGAGGTCTATATAAGCAGAGCT
Features (pLannotate 1.2.2; 19 found; start..end, strand, type, name):
      1..21      +  promoter       tight TRE promoter (fragment): Tet-responsive promoter PTight, consisting of seven tet operator sequences followed by the minimal CMV promoter
     65..103     +  misc_feature   Ad SA (fragment): adenovirus major late transcript splice acceptor (Friedrich and Soriano, 1991)
    136..345     -  CDS            PTP (fragment): TERM_ADE02 - Experimental evidence at protein level: Swiss-Prot protein existence level 1. Protein covalently bound to the viral DNA that acts as a primer for viral genomic replication by DNA strand displacement. Assembles on the viral origin of replication in an initiation complex with viral polymerase, DBP, host NFIA and host POU2F1/OCT1. During initiation, the polymerase covalently couples the first dCTP with Ser- 580 of pTP. The terminal protein stimulates the template activity over 20 fold compared to protein-free templates. Neo-synthesized viral genomes are linked to two preterminal prot
    376..465     +  intron         chimeric intron (fragment): chimera between introns from adenovirus and immunoglobulin heavy chain genes
    484..530     +  CDS            IgH signal sequence (fragment): signal sequence from the mouse immunoglobulin heavy chain variable region
   1324..1890    +  CDS            Cd4 (fragment): CD4_RAT - Experimental evidence at protein level: Swiss-Prot protein existence level 1. Integral membrane glycoprotein that plays an essential role in the immune response and serves multiple functions in responses against both external and internal offenses. In T-cells, functions primarily as a coreceptor for MHC class II molecule:peptide complex. The antigens presented by class II peptides are derived from extracellular proteins while class I peptides are derived from cytosolic proteins. Interacts simultaneously with the T-cell receptor (TCR) and the MHC class II presented by antigen presenti
   2050..2105    +  polyA_signal   β-globin poly(A) signal: rabbit β-globin polyadenylation signal (Gil and Proudfoot, 1987)
   2619..4300    -  rep_origin     oriP (fragment): Epstein-Barr virus oriP replication origin (Yates et al., 2000)
   4427..4531    +  promoter       AmpR promoter: bla
   4532..5392    +  CDS            AmpR: β-lactamase; bla; confers resistance to ampicillin, carbenicillin, and related antibiotics
   5563..6151    +  rep_origin     ori: high-copy-number ColE1/pMB1/pBR322/pUC origin of replication
   6334..6426    +  CDS            lacI (fragment): lac repressor; lacI; The lac repressor binds to the lac operator to inhibit transcription in E. coli. This inhibition can be relieved by adding lactose or isopropyl-β-D-thiogalactopyranoside (IPTG).
   6439..6460    +  protein_bind   CAP binding site: CAP binding activates transcription in the presence of cAMP. E. coli catabolite activator protein
   6475..6505    +  promoter       lac promoter: promoter for the E. coli lac operon
   6513..6529    +  protein_bind   lac operator: The lac repressor binds to the lac operator to inhibit transcription in E. coli. This inhibition can be relieved by adding lactose or isopropyl-β-D-thiogalactopyranoside (IPTG). lac repressor encoded by lacI
   6599..6615    +  promoter       tet promoter (fragment): E. coli promoter for tetracycline efflux protein gene
   6625..6650    -  CDS            bla(M) (fragment): β-lactamase lacking the signal sequence; bla(M); allows cytosolic expression of β-lactamase
   6824..7203    +  enhancer       CMV enhancer: human cytomegalovirus immediate early enhancer
   7205..7404    +  promoter       CMV promoter: human cytomegalovirus (CMV) immediate early promoter
