[The description below was written by a language model from this plasmid's Addgene catalogue record and pLannotate feature annotations shown in this document.]
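Description:
Smp_128590-Cd4-bio-His is a mammalian expression plasmid built on the pTT3 backbone for producing a recombinant, soluble form of the Schistosoma mansoni protein Smp_128590. It is maintained in E. coli through a high-copy ColE1/pUC-type origin and an ampicillin resistance gene (β-lactamase with its own promoter). The backbone also carries the Epstein-Barr virus oriP element, which supports episomal maintenance and enhanced transient expression in mammalian cells that supply EBNA1.

Expression is driven by the human CMV immediate-early enhancer and promoter, which span the numbering origin of the circular sequence. They are followed by adenovirus-derived leader and splice sequences and a chimeric intron; the short "tight TRE" and adenoviral terminal protein hits in the automated annotation most likely reflect these minimal CMV and adenoviral leader segments rather than functional parts. A fragment matching a mouse immunoglobulin heavy-chain signal sequence lies just upstream of the insert, consistent with routing the product into the secretory pathway. The roughly 720 bp Smp_128590 insert sits between retained NotI and AscI sites, in the unannotated region before the tag. It is fused at its C terminus to domains 3 and 4 of rat Cd4, then a biotinylation ("bio") sequence and a 6xHis tag; only the Cd4 portion is picked up in the feature table. A rabbit β-globin polyadenylation signal ends the transcript.

The plasmid belongs to a library of S. mansoni cell-surface and secreted proteins assembled to identify early serological markers of infection. The His tag allows affinity purification, while the biotin tag and Cd4 domains provide handles for capture and detection.
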