Addgene plasmid #120640: Smp_128590-Cd4-bio-His
Purpose: Expression of recombinant S. mansoni protein
Depositing lab: Gavin Wright. Depositing organization: Wellcome Sanger Institute. Publication: A library of cell-surface and secreted proteins from Schistosoma mansoni identifies early serological markers of infection. Cécile Crosnier, Anna V. Protasio, Gabriel Rinaldi, Shona Wilson, Matthew Berriman, Gavin J. Wright. bioRXiv 10.1101/593616.
Backbone
  Vector backbone: pTT3
  Backbone manufacturer: Yves Durocher, NRC
  Backbone size w/o insert (bp): 6686
  Vector type: Mammalian Expression
Growth in bacteria
  Bacterial resistance: Ampicillin, 100 μg/mL
  Growth temperature: 37°C
  Growth strain: DH5alpha
  Copy number: High Copy
Gene/Insert
  Gene/Insert name: Smp_128590
  Species: Schistosoma mansoni
  Insert size (bp): 721
  Entrez Gene: Smp_128590 (a.k.a. Smp_128590)
  Promoter: CMV
  Tag / fusion protein: ratCd4(d3+4)-bio-6His (C terminal on backbone)
  Cloning method: Restriction Enzyme; 5′ cloning site NotI (not destroyed); 3′ cloning site AscI (not destroyed)
Terms and licenses: Academic/Nonprofit Terms; Industry Terms: Not Available to Industry
How to cite: Smp_128590-Cd4-bio-His was a gift from Gavin Wright (Addgene plasmid # 120640 ; http://n2t.net/addgene:120640 ; RRID:Addgene_120640)
